>Addgene plasmid #227139 | pGL4_NFAT-RE-CMVmin-BC0524-luc2 | addgene full sequence | sequence record 452324 | Addgene NGS Result
GGCCTAACTGGCCGGTACCTGAGCTCGCTAGCCTCGAGGATATCAAACAAGTTTGTACAAAAAAGCAGGC
TCCCAAGTGCAGGTGCCAGAACATTTCTCTGGCCTAACTGGCCGGTACCGGAGGAAAAACTGTTTCATAC
AGAAGGCGTGGAGGAAAAACTGTTTCATACAGAAGGCGTGGAGGAAAAACTGTTTCATACAGAAGGCGTG
CTAGTCCTAACTGGCCGGTACCGGAGGAAAAACTGTTTCATACAGAAGGCGTGGAGGAAAAACTGTTTCA
TACAGAAGGCGTGGAGGAAAAACTGTTTCATACAGAAGGCGTGCTAGCGGGGGGCTACAACTTTTCTATA
CAAAGTTGCGGTACCCGGGTCGAGTAGGCGTGTACGGTGGGAGGCCTATATAAGCAGAGCTCGTTTAGTG
AACCGTCAGATCGCCTGGAGACGCCATCCACGCTGTTTTGACCTCCATAGAAGACACCGGGACCGATCCA
GCCCAACTTTGTATAATAAAGTTGAGCTAGTTGCTAAGTCTGCCGAGTAGAATTAACCCTCACTAAAGGG
TAGGTGACACTATTTACTCTACTTTACATACATTGTGCCACAACATATCATTACTTACATCACCTATAGT
GAGTCGTATTAGTAGACGCGAGTCAATGCATGTACGACAGCTTTCTTGTACAAAGTGGTTCGATATCAAG
ATCTGGCCTCGGCGGCCAAGCTTGGCAATCCGGTACTGTTGGTAAAGCCACCATGGAAGATGCCAAAAAC
ATTAAGAAGGGCCCAGCGCCATTCTACCCACTCGAAGACGGGACCGCCGGCGAGCAGCTGCACAAAGCCA
TGAAGCGCTACGCCCTGGTGCCCGGCACCATCGCCTTTACCGACGCACATATCGAGGTGGACATTACCTA
CGCCGAGTACTTCGAGATGAGCGTTCGGCTGGCAGAAGCTATGAAGCGCTATGGGCTGAATACAAACCAT
CGGATCGTGGTGTGCAGCGAGAATAGCTTGCAGTTCTTCATGCCCGTGTTGGGTGCCCTGTTCATCGGTG
TGGCTGTGGCCCCAGCTAACGACATCTACAACGAGCGCGAGCTGCTGAACAGCATGGGCATCAGCCAGCC
CACCGTCGTATTCGTGAGCAAGAAAGGGCTGCAAAAGATCCTCAACGTGCAAAAGAAGCTACCGATCATA
CAAAAGATCATCATCATGGATAGCAAGACCGACTACCAGGGCTTCCAAAGCATGTACACCTTCGTGACTT
CCCATTTGCCACCCGGCTTCAACGAGTACGACTTCGTGCCCGAGAGCTTCGACCGGGACAAAACCATCGC
CCTGATCATGAACAGTAGTGGCAGTACCGGATTGCCCAAGGGCGTAGCCCTACCGCACCGCACCGCTTGT
GTCCGATTCAGTCATGCCCGCGACCCCATCTTCGGCAACCAGATCATCCCCGACACCGCTATCCTCAGCG
TGGTGCCATTTCACCACGGCTTCGGCATGTTCACCACGCTGGGCTACTTGATCTGCGGCTTTCGGGTCGT
GCTCATGTACCGCTTCGAGGAGGAGCTATTCTTGCGCAGCTTGCAAGACTATAAGATTCAATCTGCCCTG
CTGGTGCCCACACTATTTAGCTTCTTCGCTAAGAGCACTCTCATCGACAAGTACGACCTAAGCAACTTGC
ACGAGATCGCCAGCGGCGGGGCGCCGCTCAGCAAGGAGGTAGGTGAGGCCGTGGCCAAACGCTTCCACCT
ACCAGGCATCCGCCAGGGCTACGGCCTGACAGAAACAACCAGCGCCATTCTGATCACCCCCGAAGGGGAC
GACAAGCCTGGCGCAGTAGGCAAGGTGGTGCCCTTCTTCGAGGCTAAGGTGGTGGACTTGGACACCGGTA
AGACACTGGGTGTGAACCAGCGCGGCGAGCTGTGCGTCCGTGGCCCCATGATCATGAGCGGCTACGTTAA
CAACCCCGAGGCTACAAACGCTCTCATCGACAAGGACGGCTGGCTGCACAGCGGCGACATCGCCTACTGG
GACGAGGACGAGCACTTCTTCATCGTGGACCGGCTGAAGAGCCTGATCAAATACAAGGGCTACCAGGTAG
CCCCAGCCGAACTGGAGAGCATCCTGCTGCAACACCCCAACATCTTCGACGCCGGGGTCGCCGGCCTGCC
CGACGACGATGCCGGCGAGCTGCCCGCCGCAGTCGTCGTGCTGGAACACGGTAAAACCATGACCGAGAAG
GAGATCGTGGACTATGTGGCCAGCCAGGTTACAACCGCCAAGAAGCTGCGCGGTGGTGTTGTGTTCGTGG
ACGAGGTGCCTAAAGGACTGACCGGCAAGTTGGACGCCCGCAAGATCCGCGAGATTCTCATTAAGGCCAA
GAAGGGCGGCAAGATCGCCGTGTAATCTGCTTGCAAGAACTGGTTCAGTAGCTTAAGCCACTTTGTGATC
CACCTTAACAGCCACGGCTTCCCTCCCGAGGTGGAGGAGCAGGCCGCCGGCACCCTGCCCATGAGCTGCG
CCCAGGAGAGCGGCATGGATAGACACCCTGCTGCTTGCGCCAGCGCCAGGATCAACGTCTAACTGCAGTC
TAGAGTCGGGGCGGCCGGCCGCTTCGAGCAGACATGATAAGATACATTGATGAGTTTGGACAAACCACAA
CTAGAATGCAGTGAAAAAAATGCTTTATTTGTGAAATTTGTGATGCTATTGCTTTATTTGTAACCATTAT
AAGCTGCAATAAACAAGTTAACAACAACAATTGCATTCATTTTATGTTTCAGGTTCAGGGGGAGGTGTGG
GAGGTTTTTTAAAGCAAGTAAAACCTCTACAAATGTGGTAAAATCGATAAGGATCCGTTTGCGTATTGGG
CGCTCTTCCGCTGATCTGCGCAGCACCATGGCCTGAAATAACCTCTGAAAGAGGAACTTGGTTAGCTACC
TTCTGAGGCGGAAAGAACCAGCTGTGGAATGTGTGTCAGTTAGGGTGTGGAAAGTCCCCAGGCTCCCCAG
CAGGCAGAAGTATGCAAAGCATGCATCTCAATTAGTCAGCAACCAGGTGTGGAAAGTCCCCAGGCTCCCC
AGCAGGCAGAAGTATGCAAAGCATGCATCTCAATTAGTCAGCAACCATAGTCCCGCCCCTAACTCCGCCC
ATCCCGCCCCTAACTCCGCCCAGTTCCGCCCATTCTCCGCCCCATGGCTGACTAATTTTTTTTATTTATG
CAGAGGCCGAGGCCGCCTCTGCCTCTGAGCTATTCCAGAAGTAGTGAGGAGGCTTTTTTGGAGGCCTAGG
CTTTTGCAAAAAGCTCGATTCTTCTGACACTAGCGCCACCATGAAGAAGCCCGAACTCACCGCTACCAGC
GTTGAAAAATTTCTCATCGAGAAGTTCGACAGTGTGAGCGACCTGATGCAGTTGTCGGAGGGCGAAGAGA
GCCGAGCCTTCAGCTTCGATGTCGGCGGACGCGGCTATGTACTGCGGGTGAATAGCTGCGCTGATGGCTT
CTACAAAGACCGCTACGTGTACCGCCACTTCGCCAGCGCTGCACTACCCATCCCCGAAGTGTTGGACATC
GGCGAGTTCAGCGAGAGCCTGACATACTGCATCAGTAGACGCGCCCAAGGCGTTACTCTCCAAGACCTCC
CCGAAACAGAGCTGCCTGCTGTGTTACAGCCTGTCGCCGAAGCTATGGATGCTATTGCCGCCGCCGACCT
CAGTCAAACCAGCGGCTTCGGCCCATTCGGGCCCCAAGGCATCGGCCAGTACACAACCTGGCGGGATTTC
ATTTGCGCCATTGCTGATCCCCATGTCTACCACTGGCAGACCGTGATGGACGACACCGTGTCCGCCAGCG
TAGCTCAAGCCCTGGACGAACTGATGCTGTGGGCCGAAGACTGTCCCGAGGTGCGCCACCTCGTCCATGC
CGACTTCGGCAGCAACAACGTCCTGACCGACAACGGCCGCATCACCGCCGTAATCGACTGGTCCGAAGCT
ATGTTCGGGGACAGTCAGTACGAGGTGGCCAACATCTTCTTCTGGCGGCCCTGGCTGGCTTGCATGGAGC
AGCAGACTCGCTACTTCGAGCGCCGGCATCCCGAGCTGGCCGGCAGCCCTCGTCTGCGAGCCTACATGCT
GCGCATCGGCCTGGATCAGCTCTACCAGAGCCTCGTGGACGGCAACTTCGACGATGCTGCCTGGGCTCAA
GGCCGCTGCGATGCCATCGTCCGCAGCGGGGCCGGCACCGTCGGTCGCACACAAATCGCTCGCCGGAGCG
CAGCCGTATGGACCGACGGCTGCGTCGAGGTGCTGGCCGACAGCGGCAACCGCCGGCCCAGTACACGACC
GCGCGCTAAGGAGGTAGGTCGAGTTTAAACTCTAGAACCGGTCATGGCCGCAATAAAATATCTTTATTTT
CATTACATCTGTGTGTTGGTTTTTTGTGTGTTCGAACTAGATGCTGTCGACCGATGCCCTTGAGAGCCTT
CAACCCAGTCAGCTCCTTCCGGTGGGCGCGGGGCATGACTATCGTCGCCGCACTTATGACTGTCTTCTTT
ATCATGCAACTCGTAGGACAGGTGCCGGCAGCGCTCTTCCGCTTCCTCGCTCACTGACTCGCTGCGCTCG
GTCGTTCGGCTGCGGCGAGCGGTATCAGCTCACTCAAAGGCGGTAATACGGTTATCCACAGAATCAGGGG
ATAACGCAGGAAAGAACATGTGAGCAAAAGGCCAGCAAAAGGCCAGGAACCGTAAAAAGGCCGCGTTGCT
GGCGTTTTTCCATAGGCTCCGCCCCCCTGACGAGCATCACAAAAATCGACGCTCAAGTCAGAGGTGGCGA
AACCCGACAGGACTATAAAGATACCAGGCGTTTCCCCCTGGAAGCTCCCTCGTGCGCTCTCCTGTTCCGA
CCCTGCCGCTTACCGGATACCTGTCCGCCTTTCTCCCTTCGGGAAGCGTGGCGCTTTCTCATAGCTCACG
CTGTAGGTATCTCAGTTCGGTGTAGGTCGTTCGCTCCAAGCTGGGCTGTGTGCACGAACCCCCCGTTCAG
CCCGACCGCTGCGCCTTATCCGGTAACTATCGTCTTGAGTCCAACCCGGTAAGACACGACTTATCGCCAC
TGGCAGCAGCCACTGGTAACAGGATTAGCAGAGCGAGGTATGTAGGCGGTGCTACAGAGTTCTTGAAGTG
GTGGCCTAACTACGGCTACACTAGAAGAACAGTATTTGGTATCTGCGCTCTGCTGAAGCCAGTTACCTTC
GGAAAAAGAGTTGGTAGCTCTTGATCCGGCAAACAAACCACCGCTGGTAGCGGTGGTTTTTTTGTTTGCA
AGCAGCAGATTACGCGCAGAAAAAAAGGATCTCAAGAAGATCCTTTGATCTTTTCTACGGGGTCTGACGC
TCAGTGGAACGAAAACTCACGTTAAGGGATTTTGGTCATGAGATTATCAAAAAGGATCTTCACCTAGATC
CTTTTAAATTAAAAATGAAGTTTTAAATCAATCTAAAGTATATATGAGTAAACTTGGTCTGACAGCGGCC
GCAAATGCTAAACCACTGCAGTGGTTACCAGTGCTTGATCAGTGAGGCACCGATCTCAGCGATCTGCCTA
TTTCGTTCGTCCATAGTGGCCTGACTCCCCGTCGTGTAGATCACTACGATTCGTGAGGGCTTACCATCAG
GCCCCAGCGCAGCAATGATGCCGCGAGAGCCGCGTTCACCGGCCCCCGATTTGTCAGCAATGAACCAGCC
AGCAGGGAGGGCCGAGCGAAGAAGTGGTCCTGCTACTTTGTCCGCCTCCATCCAGTCTATGAGCTGCTGT
CGTGATGCTAGAGTAAGAAGTTCGCCAGTGAGTAGTTTCCGAAGAGTTGTGGCCATTGCTACTGGCATCG
TGGTATCACGCTCGTCGTTCGGTATGGCTTCGTTCAACTCTGGTTCCCAGCGGTCAAGCCGGGTCACATG
ATCACCCATATTATGAAGAAATGCAGTCAGCTCCTTAGGGCCTCCGATCGTTGTCAGAAGTAAGTTGGCC
GCGGTGTTGTCGCTCATGGTAATGGCAGCACTACACAATTCTCTTACCGTCATGCCATCCGTAAGATGCT
TTTCCGTGACCGGCGAGTACTCAACCAAGTCGTTTTGTGAGTAGTGTATACGGCGACCAAGCTGCTCTTG
CCCGGCGTCTATACGGGACAACACCGCGCCACATAGCAGTACTTTGAAAGTGCTCATCATCGGGAATCGT
TCTTCGGGGCGGAAAGACTCAAGGATCTTGCCGCTATTGAGATCCAGTTCGATATAGCCCACTCTTGCAC
CCAGTTGATCTTCAGCATCTTTTACTTTCACCAGCGTTTCGGGGTGTGCAAAAACAGGCAAGCAAAATGC
CGCAAAGAAGGGAATGAGTGCGACACGAAAATGTTGGATGCTCATACTCGTCCTTTTTCAATATTATTGA
AGCATTTATCAGGGTTACTAGTACGTCTCTCAAGGATAAGTAAGTAATATTAAGGTACGGGAGGTATTGG
ACAGGCCGCAATAAAATATCTTTATTTTCATTACATCTGTGTGTTGGTTTTTTGTGTGAATCGATAGTAC
TAACATACGCTCTCCATCAAAACAAAACGAAACAAAACAAACTAGCAAAATAGGCTGTCCCCAGTGCAAG
TGCAGGTGCCAGAACATTTCTCT
Features (pLannotate 1.2.2; 28 found; start..end, strand, type, name):
     47..71      +  protein_bind   attB1: mutant version of attB; recombination site for the Gateway® BP reaction BP Clonase™
     74..100     +  misc_feature   pause site (fragment): RNA polymerase II transcriptional pause signal from the human α2 globin gene
    120..149     +  protein_bind   NFAT binding site: NFAT binding site from the human interleukin 2 (IL-2) gene (Mattila et al., 1990) NFAT transcription factor
    150..179     +  protein_bind   NFAT binding site: NFAT binding site from the human interleukin 2 (IL-2) gene (Mattila et al., 1990) NFAT transcription factor
    180..209     +  protein_bind   NFAT binding site: NFAT binding site from the human interleukin 2 (IL-2) gene (Mattila et al., 1990) NFAT transcription factor
    233..262     +  protein_bind   NFAT binding site: NFAT binding site from the human interleukin 2 (IL-2) gene (Mattila et al., 1990) NFAT transcription factor
    263..292     +  protein_bind   NFAT binding site: NFAT binding site from the human interleukin 2 (IL-2) gene (Mattila et al., 1990) NFAT transcription factor
    293..322     +  protein_bind   NFAT binding site: NFAT binding site from the human interleukin 2 (IL-2) gene (Mattila et al., 1990) NFAT transcription factor
    338..358     -  protein_bind   attB4: mutant version of attB; core recombination site for the Gateway® BP reaction BP Clonase™
    374..411     +  promoter       minimal CMV promoter: human cytomegalovirus (CMV) immediate early promoter
    494..514     +  protein_bind   attB3: mutant version of attB; core recombination site for the Gateway® BP reaction BP Clonase™
    541..559     +  promoter       T3 promoter: promoter for bacteriophage T3 RNA polymerase
    623..641     -  promoter       T7 promoter: promoter for bacteriophage T7 RNA polymerase
    668..688     -  protein_bind   attB2: mutant version of attB; core recombination site for the Gateway® BP reaction BP Clonase™
    753..2405    +  CDS            luciferase: firefly luciferase synthetic luc2 version of the luciferase gene
   2409..2456    +  CDS            hCL1: non-ORF yeast peptide conferring ubiquitin-dependent degradation human codon-optimized
   2463..2579    +  CDS            hPEST: PEST degradation sequence from mouse ornithine decarboxylase human codon-optimized
   2628..2749    -  polyA_signal   SV40 poly(A) signal: SV40 polyadenylation signal
   2775..2906    -  CDS            LT_SV40 (fragment): Experimental evidence at protein level: Swiss-Prot protein existence level 1. Isoform 17kT antigen targets host RBL2 for degradation and promotes cell proliferation. Transactivates host cyclin A promoter through its J domain. From Simian virus 40 (SV40).
   2943..3300    +  promoter       SV40 promoter: SV40 enhancer and early promoter
   3331..4368    +  CDS            HygR: hygromycin B phosphotransferase confers resistance to hygromycin
   4392..4440    +  polyA_signal   poly(A) signal: synthetic polyadenylation signal
   4456..4587    +  CDS            TcR (fragment): tetracycline efflux protein; tet; confers resistance to tetracycline
   4767..5355    -  rep_origin     ori: high-copy-number ColE1/pMB1/pBR322/pUC origin of replication
   5555..6415    -  CDS            AmpR: β-lactamase confers resistance to ampicillin, carbenicillin, and related antibiotics
   6416..6457    -  promoter       AmpR promoter (fragment): bla
   6520..6568    +  polyA_signal   poly(A) signal: synthetic polyadenylation signal
   6582..6673    +  misc_feature   pause site: RNA polymerase II transcriptional pause signal from the human α2 globin gene
