[The description below was written by a language model from this plasmid's Addgene catalogue record and pLannotate feature annotations shown in this document.]
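Description:
pGL4_NFAT-RE-CMVmin-BC0524-luc2 is a 6.7 kb mammalian reporter plasmid on the pGL4 backbone that serves as a barcoded sensor of Ca2+ signalling. It replicates in E. coli from a high-copy ColE1/pUC-type origin and is selected with ampicillin through the β-lactamase gene. For mammalian cells, the feature table also shows a hygromycin B phosphotransferase cassette driven by the SV40 enhancer/early promoter and ended by a synthetic poly(A) signal, which could allow stable selection, although the record does not say it is used that way. Short matches to SV40 large T and to a tetracycline resistance gene are annotated only as fragments and appear to be backbone remnants rather than functional genes.

The synthetic sensor cassette was assembled by Gateway cloning, and its modules are separated by attB1, attB4, attB3 and attB2 sites. Six NFAT binding sites derived from the human IL-2 gene, arranged as two clusters of three, sit upstream of a minimal CMV promoter, so transcription should stay low until Ca2+-dependent signalling activates NFAT. Downstream, between attB3 and attB2, is a short region flanked by inward-facing T3 and T7 promoters. Its position suggests it holds barcode BC0524, though the barcode itself is not annotated. The transcript continues into firefly luc2 fused to the hCL1 and hPEST degradation sequences, which shorten the reporter's half-life so that the signal tracks changes in promoter activity, and it ends at an SV40 poly(A) signal. A synthetic poly(A) signal and a transcriptional pause site upstream of the cassette limit read-through from the backbone.

Pathway activity can therefore be read out either as luminescence or as abundance of the expressed barcode. The barcode readout allows this sensor to be pooled with differently barcoded ones in multiplexed cell-based assays for profiling drug effects across targets and pathways.
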