Addgene plasmid #227139: pGL4_NFAT-RE-CMVmin-BC0524-luc2
Purpose: Barcoded assay, Ca2+ sensor; barcode BC0524
Depositing lab: Michael Wehr. Publication: Polypharmacological profiling across protein target families and cellular pathways using the multiplexed cell-based assay platform safetyProfiler reveals efficacy, potency and side effects of drugs. Popovic L, Brankatschk B, Palladino G, Rossner MJ, Wehr MC. Biomed Pharmacother. 2024 Nov;180:117523. doi: 10.1016/j.biopha.2024.117523. Epub 2024 Oct 14. PubMed 39405910.
Backbone
  Vector backbone: pGL4
  Vector type: Mammalian Expression
Growth in bacteria
  Bacterial resistance: Ampicillin, 100 μg/mL
  Growth temperature: 37°C
  Growth strain: DH5alpha
  Copy number: High Copy
Gene/Insert
  Gene/Insert name: 6x clustered NFAT element linked to CMV minimal promoter driving barcode 0524 and a luciferase reporter gene
  Species: Synthetic
  Cloning method: Gateway Cloning
Terms and licenses: Academic/Nonprofit Terms; Industry Terms: Not Available to Industry
How to cite: pGL4_NFAT-RE-CMVmin-BC0524-luc2 was a gift from Michael Wehr (Addgene plasmid # 227139 ; http://n2t.net/addgene:227139 ; RRID:Addgene_227139)
